Addgene plasmid #82891: pDONR223_CCND1_WT
Purpose: Gateway Donor vector containing CCND1, part of the Target Accelerator Plasmid Collection.
Depositing lab: Jesse Boehm & Matthew Meyerson & David Root. Depositing organization: Broad Institute. Publication: High-throughput Phenotyping of Lung Cancer Somatic Mutations. Berger AH, Brooks AN, Wu X, Shrestha Y, Chouinard C, Piccioni F, Bagul M, Kamburov A, Imielinski M, Hogstrom L, Zhu C, Yang X, Pantel S, Sakai R, Watson J, Kaplan N, Campbell JD, Singh S, Root DE, Narayan R, Natoli T, Lahr DL, Tirosh I, Tamayo P, Getz G, Wong B, Doench J, Subramanian A, Golub TR, Meyerson M, Boehm JS. Cancer Cell. 2016 Aug 8;30(2):214-28. doi: 10.1016/j.ccell.2016.06.022. Epub 2016 Jul 28. PubMed 27478040.
Backbone
  Vector backbone: pDONR223
  Backbone manufacturer: Invitrogen
  Vector type: Gateway Entry vector
Growth in bacteria
  Bacterial resistance: Spectinomycin, 50 μg/mL
  Growth temperature: 37°C
  Growth strain: DH5alpha
  Copy number: High Copy
Gene/Insert
  Gene/Insert name: CCND1
  Species: H. sapiens (human)
  GenBank ID: NM_053056
  Entrez Gene: CCND1 (a.k.a. BCL1, D11S287E, PRAD1, U21B31)
  Promoter: None
  Cloning method: Gateway Cloning
  Sequencing primers: 5′ M13pUC-fwd; 3′ M13-Rev
Terms and licenses: Academic/Nonprofit Terms; Industry Terms: Not Available to Industry
Depositor comments: CLOSED (stop codon immediately follows insert)
How to cite: pDONR223_CCND1_WT was a gift from Jesse Boehm & Matthew Meyerson & David Root (Addgene plasmid # 82891 ; http://n2t.net/addgene:82891 ; RRID:Addgene_82891)
