[The description below was written by a language model from this plasmid's Addgene catalogue record and pLannotate feature annotations shown in this document.]
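Description:
pDONR223_CCND1_WT is a Gateway entry clone built on the Invitrogen pDONR223 backbone and carrying the wild-type human CCND1 open reading frame (cyclin D1, also known as BCL1 or PRAD1). It is a small bacterial plasmid of about 3.7 kb, propagated in E. coli from a high-copy ColE1/pUC-type origin and selected with spectinomycin through the aadA aminoglycoside adenylyltransferase gene (SmR). This gene lies downstream of a fragment of the class 1 integron Pc promoter and a remnant of a gentamicin resistance gene. Short lacZα and lacI fragments are backbone remnants, and rrnB T1 and T2 terminators are also annotated in the backbone.

The CCND1 coding sequence is flanked on both sides by attL recombination sites in opposite orientations. The automated annotation labels both as attL3, so it does not distinguish between the two sites. These sites allow the ORF to be moved into any compatible destination vector by an LR Clonase reaction. The entry clone has no promoter driving the insert, so it is not meant to express cyclin D1 itself. A T7 promoter lies just beyond the second att site on the reverse strand, pointing back towards the insert. The depositor describes the clone as "closed", meaning a stop codon immediately follows the ORF. The native protein terminus is therefore kept, and C-terminal fusions to destination-vector tags are not possible.

Cyclin D1 is the regulatory partner of CDK4 in RB phosphorylation and the G1/S transition. This plasmid is part of the Target Accelerator Plasmid Collection, which is associated with high-throughput phenotyping of lung cancer somatic mutations. As the wild-type clone, it is a plausible reference for comparison with mutant alleles, though the record does not state this.
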