Features (pLannotate 1.2.2; 12 found; start..end, strand, type, name):
     38..74      -  CDS            lacZα (fragment): LacZα fragment of β-galactosidase; lacZ fragment
     91..186     +  protein_bind   attL3: mutant version of attL; recombination site for the Gateway® LR reaction LR Clonase™
    192..1076    +  CDS            CCND1: CCND1_HUMAN - Also known as BCL1, PRAD1. Experimental evidence at protein level: Swiss-Prot protein existence level 1. Regulatory component of the cyclin D1-CDK4 (DC) complex that phosphorylates and inhibits members of the retinoblastoma (RB) protein family including RB1 and regulates the cell-cycle during G(1)/S transition. Phosphorylation of RB1 allows dissociation of the transcription factor E2F from the RB/E2F complex and the subsequent transcription of E2F target genes which are responsible for the progression through the G(1) phase. Hypophosphorylates RB1 in early G(1) phase. Cyclin D-CD
   1084..1179    -  protein_bind   attL3: mutant version of attL; recombination site for the Gateway® LR reaction LR Clonase™
   1198..1216    -  promoter       T7 promoter: promoter for bacteriophage T7 RNA polymerase
   1406..1429    +  promoter       Pc promoter (fragment): intI1 (promoter lies within the coding sequence); class 1 integron promoter
   1605..1661    +  CDS            GmR (fragment): gentamycin acetyltransferase; aacC1; confers resistance to gentamycin
   1668..2459    +  CDS            SmR: aminoglycoside adenylyltransferase (Murphy, 1985); aadA; confers resistance to spectinomycin and streptomycin
   2552..3140    +  rep_origin     ori: high-copy-number ColE1/pMB1/pBR322/pUC origin of replication
   3323..3415    +  CDS            lacI (fragment): lac repressor; lacI; The lac repressor binds to the lac operator to inhibit transcription in E. coli. This inhibition can be relieved by adding lactose or isopropyl-β-D-thiogalactopyranoside (IPTG).
   3470..3497    -  terminator     rrnB T2 terminator: transcription terminator T2 from the E. coli rrnB gene
   3629..3672    +  terminator     rrnB T1 terminator: Escherichia coli rrnB; transcription terminator T1 from the E. coli rrnB gene
>Addgene plasmid #82891 | pDONR223_CCND1_WT | addgene full sequence | sequence record 162169 | Addgene NGS Result
GGCAGTTCCCTACTCTCGCGTTAACGCTAGCATGGATGTTTTCCCAGTCACGACGTTGTAAAACGACGGC
CAGTCTTAAGCTCGGGCCCCAAATAATGATTTTATTTTGACTGATAGTGACCTGTTCGTTGCAACAAATT
GATGAGCAATGCTTTTTTATAATGCCAACTTTGTACAAAAAAGTTGGCACCATGGAACACCAGCTCCTGT
GCTGCGAAGTGGAAACCATCCGCCGCGCGTACCCCGATGCCAACCTCCTCAACGACCGGGTGCTGCGGGC
CATGCTGAAGGCGGAGGAGACCTGCGCGCCCTCGGTGTCCTACTTCAAATGTGTGCAGAAGGAGGTCCTG
CCGTCCATGCGGAAGATCGTCGCCACCTGGATGCTGGAGGTCTGCGAGGAACAGAAGTGCGAGGAGGAGG
TCTTCCCGCTGGCCATGAACTACCTGGACCGCTTCCTGTCGCTGGAGCCCGTGAAAAAGAGCCGCCTGCA
GCTGCTGGGGGCCACTTGCATGTTCGTGGCCTCTAAGATGAAGGAGACCATCCCCCTGACGGCCGAGAAG
CTGTGCATCTACACCGACAACTCCATCCGGCCCGAGGAGCTGCTGCAAATGGAGCTGCTCCTGGTGAACA
AGCTCAAGTGGAACCTGGCCGCAATGACCCCGCACGATTTCATTGAACACTTCCTCTCCAAAATGCCAGA
GGCGGAGGAGAACAAACAGATCATCCGCAAACACGCGCAGACCTTCGTTGCCCTCTGTGCCACAGATGTG
AAGTTCATTTCCAATCCGCCCTCCATGGTGGCAGCGGGGAGCGTGGTGGCCGCAGTGCAAGGCCTGAACC
TGAGGAGCCCCAACAACTTCCTGTCCTACTACCGCCTCACACGCTTCCTCTCCAGAGTGATCAAGTGTGA
CCCGGACTGCCTCCGGGCCTGCCAGGAGCAGATCGAAGCCCTGCTGGAGTCAAGCCTGCGCCAGGCCCAG
CAGAACATGGACCCCAAGGCCGCCGAGGAGGAGGAAGAGGAGGAGGAGGAGGTGGACCTGGCTTGCACAC
CCACCGACGTGCGGGACGTGGACATCTGATTGCCAACTTTCTTGTACAAAGTTGGCATTATAAGAAAGCA
TTGCTTATCAATTTGTTGCAACGAACAGGTCACTATCAGTCAAAATAAAATCATTATTTGCCATCCAGCT
GATATCCCCTATAGTGAGTCGTATTACATGGTCATAGCTGTTTCCTGGCAGCTCTGGCCCGTGTCTCAAA
ATCTCTGATGTTACATTGCACAAGATAAAAATATATCATCATGCCTCCTCTAGACCAGCCAGGACAGAAA
TGCCTCGACTTCGCTGCTACCCAAGGTTGCCGGGTGACGCACACCGTGGAAACGGATGAAGGCACGAACC
CAGTGGACATAAGCCTGTTCGGTTCGTAAGCTGTAATGCAAGTAGCGTATGCGCTCACGCAACTGGTCCA
GAACCTTGACCGAACGCAGCGGTGGTAACGGCGCAGTGGCGGTTTTCATGGCTTGTTATGACTGTTTTTT
TGGGGTACAGTCTATGCCTCGGGCATCCAAGCAGCAAGCGCGTTACGCCGTGGGTCGATGTTTGATGTTA
TGGAGCAGCAACGATGTTACGCAGCAGGGCAGTCGCCCTAAAACAAAGTTAAACATTATGAGGGAAGCGG
TGATCGCCGAAGTATCGACTCAACTATCAGAGGTAGTTGGCGTCATCGAGCGCCATCTCGAACCGACGTT
GCTGGCCGTACATTTGTACGGCTCCGCAGTGGATGGCGGCCTGAAGCCACACAGTGATATTGATTTGCTG
GTTACGGTGACCGTAAGGCTTGATGAAACAACGCGGCGAGCTTTGATCAACGACCTTTTGGAAACTTCGG
CTTCCCCTGGAGAGAGCGAGATTCTCCGCGCTGTAGAAGTCACCATTGTTGTGCACGACGACATCATTCC
GTGGCGTTATCCAGCTAAGCGCGAACTGCAATTTGGAGAATGGCAGCGCAATGACATTCTTGCAGGTATC
TTCGAGCCAGCCACGATCGACATTGATCTGGCTATCTTGCTGACAAAAGCAAGAGAACATAGCGTTGCCT
TGGTAGGTCCAGCGGCGGAGGAACTCTTTGATCCGGTTCCTGAACAGGATCTATTTGAGGCGCTAAATGA
AACCTTAACGCTATGGAACTCGCCGCCCGACTGGGCTGGCGATGAGCGAAATGTAGTGCTTACGTTGTCC
CGCATTTGGTACAGCGCAGTAACCGGCAAAATCGCGCCGAAGGATGTCGCTGCCGACTGGGCAATGGAGC
GCCTGCCGGCCCAGTATCAGCCCGTCATACTTGAAGCTAGACAGGCTTATCTTGGACAAGAAGAAGATCG
CTTGGCCTCGCGCGCAGATCAGTTGGAAGAATTTGTCCACTACGTGAAAGGCGAGATCACCAAGGTAGTC
GGCAAATAACCCTCGAGCCACCCATGACCAAAATCCCTTAACGTGAGTTACGCGTCGTTCCACTGAGCGT
CAGACCCCGTAGAAAAGATCAAAGGATCTTCTTGAGATCCTTTTTTTCTGCGCGTAATCTGCTGCTTGCA
AACAAAAAAACCACCGCTACCAGCGGTGGTTTGTTTGCCGGATCAAGAGCTACCAACTCTTTTTCCGAAG
GTAACTGGCTTCAGCAGAGCGCAGATACCAAATACTGTTCTTCTAGTGTAGCCGTAGTTAGGCCACCACT
TCAAGAACTCTGTAGCACCGCCTACATACCTCGCTCTGCTAATCCTGTTACCAGTGGCTGCTGCCAGTGG
CGATAAGTCGTGTCTTACCGGGTTGGACTCAAGACGATAGTTACCGGATAAGGCGCAGCGGTCGGGCTGA
ACGGGGGGTTCGTGCACACAGCCCAGCTTGGAGCGAACGACCTACACCGAACTGAGATACCTACAGCGTG
AGCTATGAGAAAGCGCCACGCTTCCCGAAGGGAGAAAGGCGGACAGGTATCCGGTAAGCGGCAGGGTCGG
AACAGGAGAGCGCACGAGGGAGCTTCCAGGGGGAAACGCCTGGTATCTTTATAGTCCTGTCGGGTTTCGC
CACCTCTGACTTGAGCGTCGATTTTTGTGATGCTCGTCAGGGGGGCGGAGCCTATGGAAAAACGCCAGCA
ACGCGGCCTTTTTACGGTTCCTGGCCTTTTGCTGGCCTTTTGCTCACATGTTCTTTCCTGCGTTATCCCC
TGATTCTGTGGATAACCGTATTACCGCCTTTGAGTGAGCTGATACCGCTCGCCGCAGCCGAACGACCGAG
CGCAGCGAGTCAGTGAGCGAGGAAGCGGAAGAGCGCCCAATACGCAAACCGCCTCTCCCCGCGCGTTGGC
CGATTCATTAATGCAGCTGGCACGACAGGTTTCCCGACTGGAAAGCGGGCAGTGAGCGCAACGCAATTAA
TACGCGTACCGCTAGCCAGGAAGAGTTTGTAGAAACGCAAAAAGGCCATCCGTCAGGATGGCCTTCTGCT
TAGTTTGATGCCTGGCAGTTTATGGCGGGCGTCCTGCCCGCCACCCTCCGGGCCGTTGCTTCACAACGTT
CAAATCCGCTCCCGGCGGATTTGTCCTACTCAGGAGAGCGTTCACCGACAAACAACAGATAAAACGAAAG
GCCCAGTCTTCCGACTGAGCCTTTCGTTTTATTTGATGCCT
