>Addgene plasmid #82891 | pDONR223_CCND1_WT | depositor partial sequence | sequence record 157617 | Insert sequence
ATGGAACACCAGCTCCTGTGCTGCGAAGTGGAAACCATCCGCCGCGCGTACCCCGATGCCAACCTCCTCA
ACGACCGGGTGCTGCGGGCCATGCTGAAGGCGGAGGAGACCTGCGCGCCCTCGGTGTCCTACTTCAAATG
TGTGCAGAAGGAGGTCCTGCCGTCCATGCGGAAGATCGTCGCCACCTGGATGCTGGAGGTCTGCGAGGAA
CAGAAGTGCGAGGAGGAGGTCTTCCCGCTGGCCATGAACTACCTGGACCGCTTCCTGTCGCTGGAGCCCG
TGAAAAAGAGCCGCCTGCAGCTGCTGGGGGCCACTTGCATGTTCGTGGCCTCTAAGATGAAGGAGACCAT
CCCCCTGACGGCCGAGAAGCTGTGCATCTACACCGACAACTCCATCCGGCCCGAGGAGCTGCTGCAAATG
GAGCTGCTCCTGGTGAACAAGCTCAAGTGGAACCTGGCCGCAATGACCCCGCACGATTTCATTGAACACT
TCCTCTCCAAAATGCCAGAGGCGGAGGAGAACAAACAGATCATCCGCAAACACGCGCAGACCTTCGTTGC
CCTCTGTGCCACAGATGTGAAGTTCATTTCCAATCCGCCCTCCATGGTGGCAGCGGGGAGCGTGGTGGCC
GCAGTGCAAGGCCTGAACCTGAGGAGCCCCAACAACTTCCTGTCCTACTACCGCCTCACACGCTTCCTCT
CCAGAGTGATCAAGTGTGACCCGGACTGCCTCCGGGCCTGCCAGGAGCAGATCGAAGCCCTGCTGGAGTC
AAGCCTGCGCCAGGCCCAGCAGAACATGGACCCCAAGGCCGCCGAGGAGGAGGAAGAGGAGGAGGAGGAG
GTGGACCTGGCTTGCACACCCACCGACGTGCGGGACGTGGACATCTGA
